>Addgene plasmid #173098 | Parp14-c011 | addgene full sequence | sequence record 349879 | Addgene NGS Result
ATGCACCATCATCATCATCATGTGAGCAAGGGCGAGGAGCTGTTCACCGGGGTGGTGCCCATCCTGGTCG
AGCTGGACGGCGACGTAAACGGCCACAGGTTCAGCGTGTCCGGCGAGGGCGAGGGCGATGCCACCTACGG
CAAGCTGACCCTGAAGTTCATCTGCACCACCGGCAAGCTGCCCGTGCCCTGGCCCACCCTCGTGACCACC
CTGACCTGGGGCGTGCAGTGCTTCGCCCGCTACCCCGACCACATGAAGCAGCACGACTTCTTCAAGTCCG
CCATGCCCGAAGGCTACGTCCAGGAGCGTACCATCTTCTTCAAGGACGACGGCAACTACAAGACCCGCGC
CGAGGTGAAGTTCGAGGGCGACACCCTGGTGAACCGCATCGAGCTGAAGGGCATCGACTTCAAGGAGGAC
GGCAACATCCTGGGGCACAAGCTGGAGTACAACGCCATCAGCGACAACGTCTATATCACCGCCGACAAGC
AGAAGAACGGCATCAAGGCCCACTTCAAGATCCGCCACAACATCGAGGACGGCAGCGTGCAGCTCGCCGA
CCACTACCAGCAGAACACCCCCATCGGCGACGGCCCCGTGCTGCTGCCCGACAACCACTACCTGAGCACC
CAGTCCAAGCTGAGCAAAGACCCCAACGAGAAGCGCGATCACATGGTCCTGCTGGAGTTCGTGACCGCCG
CCGGGATCACTCTCGGCATGGACGAGCTGTACAAGTCTTCTGGTGTAGATCTGGGTACCGAGAACTTGTA
CTTCCAATCCATGAAGTGCTTCTCTCGGACAGTCTTGGCCCCTGGCGTTGTGCTGATTGTGCAGCAGGGT
GACTTGGCACGGCTTCCTGTCGATGTGGTGGTGAATGCATCTAATGAGGACCTTAAGCATTATGGTGGCC
TGGCCGCTGCGCTCTCAAAAGCAGCTGGCCCTGAGCTCCAGGCCGACTGTGACCAGATAGTGAAGAGAGA
GGGCAGACTCCTACCGGGCAATGCCACCATCTCCAAGGCAGGAAAGCTGCCCTACCACCACGTGATCCAT
GCAGTGGGGCCCCGCTGGAGCGGATATGAGGCCCCGAGGTGTGTGTACCTATTAAGGAGAGCTGTGCAAC
TCAGTCTCTGTCTAGCCGAAAAATACAAGTACCGATCCATAGCCATCCCAGCTATTAGTTCTGGAGTCTT
TGGCTTTCCCTTAGGCCGATGCGTGGAGACCATTGTTTCTGCCATCAAGGAAAACTTCCAATTCAAGAAG
GATGGACACTGCTTGAAAGAAATCTACCTTGTGGATGTATCTGAGAAGACTGTTGAGGCCTTTGCAGAAG
CTGTGAAAACTGTATTTTAGGACGGTCTCCAGTAAAGGTGGATACGGATCCGAATTCGAGCTCCGTCGAC
AAGCTTGCGGCCGCACTCGAGCACCACCACCACCACCACTGAGATCCGGCTGCTAACAAAGCCCGAAAGG
AAGCTGAGTTGGCTGCTGCCACCGCTGAGCAATAACTAGCATAACCCCTTGGGGCCTCTAAACGGGTCTT
GAGGGGTTTTTTGCTGAAAGGAGGAACTATATCCGGATTGGCGAATGGG
[124 nt withheld, positions 1590-1713]
C
[91 nt withheld, positions 1715-1805]
A
[49 nt withheld, positions 1807-1855]
CCTTTGACGTTGGAGTCCACGTTCTTT
[37 nt withheld, positions 1883-1919]
ACCCTATCTCGGTCTATTCTTTTGATTTATAAGGGATTTTGCCGATTTCGGCCTATTGGTTAAAAAATGA
GCTGATTTAACAAAAATTTAACGCGAATTTTAACAAAATATTAACGCTTACAATTTAGGTGGCACTTTTC
GGGGAAATGTGCGCGGAACCCCTATTTGTTTATTTTTCTAAATACATTCAAATATGTATCCGCTCATGAA
TTAATTCTTAGAAAAACTCATCGAGCATCAAATGAAACTGCAATTTATTCATATCAGGATTATCAATACC
ATATTTTTGAAAAAGCCGTTTCTGTAATGAAGGAGAAAACTCACCGAGGCAGTTCCATAGGATGGCAAGA
TCCTGGTATCGGTCTGCGATTCCGACTCGTCCAACATCAATACAACCTATTAATTTCCCCTCGTCAAAAA
TAAGGTTATCAAGTGAGAAATCACCATGAGTGACGACTGAATCCGGTGAGAATGGCAAAAGTTTATGCAT
TTCTTTCCAGACTTGTTCAACAGGCCAGCCATTACGCTCGTCATCAAAATCACTCGCATCAACCAAACCG
TTATTCATTCGTGATTGCGCCTGAGCGAGACGAAATACGCGATCGCTGTTAAAAGGACAATTACAAACAG
GAATCGAATGCAACCGGCGCAGGAACACTGCCAGCGCATCAACAATATTTTCACCTGAATCAGGATATTC
TTCTAATACCTGGAATGCTGTTTTCCCGGGGATCGCAGTGGTGAGTAACCATGCATCATCAGGAGTACGG
ATAAAATGCTTGATGGTCGGAAGAGGCATAAATTCCGTCAGCCAGTTTAGTCTGACCATCTCATCTGTAA
CATCATTGGCAACGCTACCTTTGCCATGTTTCAGAAACAACTCTGGCGCATCGGGCTTCCCATACAATCG
ATAGATTGTCGCACCTGATTGCCCGACATTATCGCGAGCCCATTTATACCCATATAAATCAGCATCCATG
TTGGAATTTAATCGCGGCCTAGAGCAAGACGTTTCCCGTTGAATATGGCTCATAACACCCCTTGTATTAC
TGTTTATGTAAGCAGACAGTTTTATTGTTCATGACCAAAATCCCTTAACGTGAGTTTTCGTTCCACTGAG
CGTCAGACCCCGTAGAAAAGATCAAAGGATCTTCTTGAGATCCTTTTTTTCTGCGCGTAATCTGCTGCTT
GCAAACAAAAAAACCACCGCTACCAGCGGTGGTTTGTTTGCCGGATCAAGAGCTACCAACTCTTTTTCCG
AAGGTAACTGGCTTCAGCAGAGCGCAGATACCAAATACTGTCCTTCTAGTGTAGCCGTAGTTAGGCCACC
ACTTCAAGAACTCTGTAGCACCGCCTACATACCTCGCTCTGCTAATCCTGTTACCAGTGGCTGCTGCCAG
TGGCGATAAGTCGTGTCTTACCGGGTTGGACTCAAGACGATAGTTACCGGATAAGGCGCAGCGGTCGGGC
TGAACGGGGGGTTCGTGCACACAGCCCAGCTTGGAGCGAACGACCTACACCGAACTGAGATACCTACAGC
GTGAGCTATGAGAAAGCGCCACGCTTCCCGAAGGGAGAAAGGCGGACAGGTATCCGGTAAGCGGCAGGGT
CGGAACAGGAGAGCGCACGAGGGAGCTTCCAGGGGGAAACGCCTGGTATCTTTATAGTCCTGTCGGGTTT
CGCCACCTCTGACTTGAGCGTCGATTTTTGTGATGCTCGTCAGGGGGGCGGAGCCTATGGAAAAACGCCA
GCAACGCGGCCTTTTTACGGTTCCTGGCCTTTTGCTGGCCTTTTGCTCACATGTTCTTTCCTGCGTTATC
CCCTGATTCTGTGGATAACCGTATTACCGCCTTTGAGTGAGCTGATACCGCTCGCCGCAGCCGAACGACC
GAGCGCAGCGAGTCAGTGAGCGAGGAAGCGGAAGAGCGCCTGATGCGGTATTTTCTCCTTACGCATCTGT
GCGGTATTTCACACCGCAATGGTGCACTCTCAGTACAATCTGCTCTGATGCCGCATAGTTAAGCCAGTAT
ACACTCCGCTATCGCTACGTGACTGGGTCATGGCTGCGCCCCGACACCCGCCAACACCCGCTGACGCGCC
CTGACGGGCTTGTCTGCTCCCGGCATCCGCTTACAGACAAGCTGTGACCGTCTCCGGGAGCTGCATGTGT
CAGAGGTTTTCACCGTCATCACCGAAACGCGCGAGGCAGCTGCGGTAAAGCTCATCAGCGTGGTCGTGAA
GCGATTCACAGATGTCTGCCTGTTCATCCGCGTCCAGCTCGTTGAGTTTCTCCAGAAGCGTTAATGTCTG
GCTTCTGATAAAGCGGGCCATGTTAAGGGCGGTTTTTTCCTGTTTGGTCACTGATGCCTCCGTGTAAGGG
GGATTTCTGTTCATGGGGGTAATGATACCGATGAAACGAGAGAGGATGCTCACGATACGGGTTACTGATG
ATGAACATGCCCGGTTACTGGAACGTTGTGAGGGTAAACAACTGGCGGTATGGATGCGGCGGGACCAGAG
AAAAATCACTCAGGGTCAATGCCAGCGCTTCGTTAATACAGATGTAGGTGTTCCACAGGGTAGCCAGCAG
CATCCTGCGATGCAGATCCGGAACATAATGGTGCAGGGCGCTGACTTCCGCGTTTCCAGACTTTACGAAA
CACGGAAACCGAAGACCATTCATGTTGTTGCTCAGGTCGCAGACGTTTTGCAGCAGCAGTCGCTTCACGT
TCGCTCGCGTATCGGTGATTCATTCTGCTAACCAGTAAGGCAACCCCGCCAGCCTAGCCGGGTCCTCAAC
GACAGGAGCACGATCATGCGCACCCGTGGGGCCGCCATGCCGGCGATAATGGCCTGCTTCTCGCCGAAAC
GTTTGGTGGCGGGACCAGTGACGAAGGCTTGAGCGAGGGCGTGCAAGATTCCGAATACCGCAAGCGACAG
GCCGATCATCGTCGCGCTCCAGCGAAAGCGGTCCTCGCCGAAAATGACCCAGAGCGCTGCCGGCACCTGT
CCTACGAGTTGCATGATAAAGAAGACAGTCATAAGTGCGGCGACGATAGTCATGCCCCGCGCCCACCGGA
AGGAGCTGACTGGGTTGAAGGCTCTCAAGGGCATCGGTCGAGATCCCGGTGCCTAATGAGTGAGCTAACT
TACATTAATTGCGTTGCGCTCACTGCCCGCTTTCCAGTCGGGAAACCTGTCGTGCCAGCTGCATTAATGA
ATCGGCCAACGCGCGGGGAGAGGCGGTTTGCGTATTGGGCGCCAGGGTGGTTTTTCTTTTCACCAGTGAG
ACGGGCAACAGCTGATTGCCCTTCACCGCCTGGCCCTGAGAGAGTTGCAGCAAGCGGTCCACGCTGGTTT
GCCCCAGCAGGCGAAAATCCTGTTTGATGGTGGTTAACGGCGGGATATAACATGAGCTGTCTTCGGTATC
GTCGTATCCCACTACCGAGATATCCGCACCAACGCGCAGCCCGGACTCGGTAATGGCGCGCATTGCGCCC
AGCGCCATCTGATCGTTGGCAACCAGCATCGCAGTGGGAACGATGCCCTCATTCAGCATTTGCATGGTTT
GTTGAAAACCGGACATGGCACTCCAGTCGCCTTCCCGTTCCGCTATCGGCTGAATTTGATTGCGAGTGAG
ATATTTATGCCAGCCAGCCAGACGCAGACGCGCCGAGACAGAACTTAATGGGCCCGCTAACAGCGCGATT
TGCTGGTGACCCAATGCGACCAGATGCTCCACGCCCAGTCGCGTACCGTCTTCATGGGAGAAAATAATAC
TGTTGATGGGTGTCTGGTCAGAGACATCAAGAAATAACGCCGGAACATTAGTGCAGGCAGCTTCCACAGC
AATGGCATCCTGGTCATCCAGCGGATAGTTAATGATCAGCCCACTGACGCGTTGCGCGAGAAGATTGTGC
ACCGCCGCTTTACAGGCTTCGACGCCGCTTCGTTCTACCATCGACACCACCACGCTGGCACCCAGTTGAT
CGGCGCGAGATTTAATCGCCGCGACAATTTGCGACGGCGCGTGCAGGGCCAGACTGGAGGTGGCAACGCC
AATCAGCAACGACTGTTTGCCCGCCAGTTGTTGTGCCACGCGGTTGGGAATGTAATTCAGCTCCGCCATC
GCCGCTTCCACTTTTTCCCGCGTTTTCGCAGAAACGTGGCTGGCCTGGTTCACCACGCGGGAAACGGTCT
GATAAGAGACACCGGCATACTCTGCGACATCGTATAACGTTACTGGTTTCACATTCACCACCCTGAATTG
ACTCTCTTCCGGGCGCTATCATGCCATACCGCGAAAGGTTTTGCGCCATTCGATGGTGTCCGGGATCTCG
ACGCTCTCCCTTATGCGACTCCTGCATTAGGAAGCAGCCCAGTAGTAGGTTGAGGCCGTTGAGCACCGCC
GCCGCAAGGAATGGTGCATGCAAGGAGATGGCGCCCAACAGTCCCCCGGCCACGGGGCCTGCCACCATAC
CCACGCCGAAACAAGCGCTCATGAGCCCGAAGTGGCGAGCCCGATCTTCCCCATCGGTGATGTCGGCGAT
ATAGGCGCCAGCAACCGCACCTGTGGCGCCGGTGATGCCGGCCACGATGCGTCCGGCGTAGAGGATCGAG
ATCTCGATCCCGCGAAATTAATACGACTCACTATAGGGGAATTGTGAGCGGATAACAATTCCCCTCTAGA
AATAATTTTGTTTAACTTTAAGAAGGAGATATACAT
Features (pLannotate 1.2.2; 20 found; start..end, strand, type, name):
     22..736     +  CDS            mCerulean (fragment): enhanced monomeric variant of CFP (Rizzo et al., 2004) mammalian codon-optimized
    784..1347    +  CDS            PARP14 (fragment): PAR14_HUMAN - Also known as BAL2 From Homo sapiens (Human).
   1422..1439    +  CDS            9xHis (fragment): 9xHis affinity tag
   1449..1498    +  CDS            SET1 (fragment): solubility-enhancement tag derived from T7 phage gene 10B
   1506..1553    +  terminator     T7 terminator: transcription terminator for bacteriophage T7 RNA polymerase
   1590..2018    +  rep_origin     f1 ori (sequence partly withheld): f1 bacteriophage origin of replication; arrow indicates direction of (+) strand synthesis
   2071..2128    +  promoter       AmpR promoter (fragment): bla
   2137..2952    -  CDS            KanR: aminoglycoside phosphotransferase; aph(3')-Ia; confers resistance to kanamycin in bacteria or G418 (Geneticin®) in eukaryotes
   3074..3662    +  rep_origin     ori: high-copy-number ColE1/pMB1/pBR322/pUC origin of replication
   3848..3987    -  misc_feature   bom: basis of mobility region from pBR322
   4089..4280    -  CDS            rop: Rop protein, which maintains plasmids at low copy number; rop
   4297..4677    +  CDS            YPB1_ECOLX: Protein predicted: Swiss-Prot protein existence level 4. From Escherichia coli.
   4749..5040    -  CDS            TcR (fragment): tetracycline efflux protein; tet; confers resistance to tetracycline
   5055..5076    -  protein_bind   CAP binding site: CAP binding activates transcription in the presence of cAMP. E. coli catabolite activator protein
   5089..6171    -  CDS            lacI: lac repressor; lacI; The lac repressor binds to the lac operator to inhibit transcription in E. coli. This inhibition can be relieved by adding lactose or isopropyl-β-D-thiogalactopyranoside (IPTG).
   6172..6249    -  promoter       lacI promoter: lacI
   6257..6536    -  CDS            TcR (fragment): tetracycline efflux protein; tet; confers resistance to tetracycline
   6558..6576    +  promoter       T7 promoter: promoter for bacteriophage T7 RNA polymerase
   6577..6601    +  protein_bind   lac operator: The lac repressor binds to the lac operator to inhibit transcription in E. coli. This inhibition can be relieved by adding lactose or isopropyl-β-D-thiogalactopyranoside (IPTG). lac repressor encoded by lacI
   6616..6638    +  RBS            RBS: efficient ribosome binding site from bacteriophage T7 gene 10 (Olins and Rangwala, 1989)
