[The description below was written by a language model from this plasmid's Addgene catalogue record and pLannotate feature annotations shown in this document.]
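Description:
Parp14-c011 is a bacterial expression plasmid built on the pNIC-CFP backbone, a pET-style vector adapted for ligation-independent cloning, and is intended for producing a recombinant fusion protein in E. coli. It carries a kanamycin resistance gene (aph(3')-Ia) for selection and replicates from a ColE1/pBR322-type origin accompanied by the bom region and the rop gene. The presence of rop is consistent with the low copy number recorded in the catalogue entry. An f1 origin is also present. Short tetracycline-resistance fragments and a predicted E. coli open reading frame in the annotation appear to be non-functional remnants of the pBR322 lineage.

The payload is a fragment of human PARP14 (also known as ARTD8 or BAL2) spanning residues K791 to F978, fused at its N terminus to mCerulean, a monomeric cyan fluorescent protein supplied by the backbone. Transcription is driven by a T7 promoter with an adjacent lac operator and a T7 gene 10 ribosome binding site, and it ends at a T7 terminator. The plasmid-encoded lacI repressor keeps expression off until it is induced with IPTG in a host that supplies T7 RNA polymerase. The annotation also detects a partial His-tag match and a partial solubility-tag match downstream of the PARP14 segment. The record does not indicate whether these are in frame and translated, and they may simply be residual vector sequence.

The associated publication describes a molecular toolbox for ADP-ribosyl binding proteins, so this fluorescently tagged PARP14 fragment was presumably made as a purified reagent for such binding studies. The record does not specify the assay format.
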