Addgene plasmid #173098: Parp14-c011
Purpose: Expression of recombinant fusion protein in E. coli
Depositing lab: Lari Lehtiö. Depositing organization: University of Oulu. Publication: A molecular toolbox for ADP-ribosyl binding proteins. Sowa ST, Galera-Prat A, Wazir S, Alanen HI, Maksimainen MM, Lehtio L. Cell Rep Methods. 2021 Dec 20;1(8):100121. doi: 10.1016/j.crmeth.2021.100121. Epub 2021 Nov 11. PubMed 34786571.
Backbone
  Vector backbone: pNIC-CFP
  Vector type: Bacterial Expression
Growth in bacteria
  Bacterial resistance: Kanamycin, 50 μg/mL
  Growth temperature: 37°C
  Growth strain: DH5alpha
  Copy number: Low Copy
Gene/Insert
  Gene/Insert name: PARP14
  Species: H. sapiens (human)
  Mutation: K791-F978
  Entrez Gene: PARP14 (a.k.a. ARTD8, BAL2, PARP-14, pART8)
  Tag / fusion protein: mCerulean (N terminal on backbone)
  Cloning method: Ligation Independent Cloning
Terms and licenses: Academic/Nonprofit Terms; Industry Terms: Not Available to Industry
Depositor comments: Please visit https://www.biorxiv.org/content/10.1101/2021.05.31.445082v2 for bioRxiv preprint.
How to cite: Parp14-c011 was a gift from Lari Lehtiö (Addgene plasmid # 173098 ; http://n2t.net/addgene:173098 ; RRID:Addgene_173098)
